>Addgene plasmid #207098 | SHLD2 N-terminal sgRNA | addgene full sequence | sequence record 429477 | Addgene NGS Result
CATGTGAGGGCCTATTTCCCATGATTCCTTCATATTTGCATATACGATACAAGGCTGTTAGAGAGATAAT
TGGAATTAATTTGACTGTAAACACAAAGATATTAGTACAAAATACGTGACGTAGAAAGTAATAATTTCTT
GGGTAGTTTGCAGTTTTAAAATTATGTTTTAAAATGGACTATCATATGCTTACCGTAACTTGAAAGTATT
TCGATTTCTTGGCTTTATATATCTTGTGGAAAGGACGAAACACCGTTTTTATCAGAAATCATGAGGTTTT
AGAGCTAGAAATAGCAAGTTAAAATAAGGCTAGTCCGTTATCAACTTGAAAAAGTGGCACCGAGTCGGTG
CTTTTTTGTTTTAGAGCTAGAAATAGCAAGTTAAAATAAGGCTAGTCCGTTTTTAGCGCGTGCGCCAATT
CTGCAGACAAATGGCTCTAGAGGTACCCGTTACATAACTTACGGTAAATGGCCCGCCTGGCTGACCGCCC
AACGACCCCCGCCCATTGACGTCAATAGTAACGCCAATAGGGACTTTCCATTGACGTCAATGGGTGGAGT
ATTTACGGTAAACTGCCCACTTGGCAGTACATCAAGTGTATCATATGCCAAGTACGCCCCCTATTGACGT
CAATGACGGTAAATGGCCCGCCTGGCATTGTGCCCAGTACATGACCTTATGGGACTTTCCTACTTGGCAG
TACATCTACGTATTAGTCATCGCTATTACCATGGTCGAGGTGAGCCCCACGTTCTGCTTCACTCTCCCCA
TCTCCCCCCCCTCCCCACCCCCAATTTTGTATTTATTTATTTTTTAATTATTTTGTGCAGCGATGGGGGC
GGGGGGGGGGGGGGGGCGCGCGCCAGGCGGGGCGGGGCGGGGCGAGGGGCGGGGCGGGGCGAGGCGGAGA
GGTGCGGCGGCAGCCAATCAGAGCGGCGCGCTCCGAAAGTTTCCTTTTATGGCGAGGCGGCGGCGGCGGC
GGCCCTATAAAAAGCGAAGCGCGCGGCGGGCGGGAGTCGCTGCGCGCTGCCTTCGCCCCGTGCCCCGCTC
CGCCGCCGCCTCGCGCCGCCCGCCCCGGCTCTGACTGACCGCGTTACTCCCACAGGTGAGCGGGCGGGAC
GGCCCTTCTCCTCCGGGCTGTAATTAGCTGAGCAAGAGGTAAGGGTTTAAGGGATGGTTGGTTGGTGGGG
TATTAATGTTTAATTACCTGGAGCACCTGCCTGAAATCACTTTTTTTCAGGTTGGACCGGTGCCACCATG
GACTATAAGGACCACGACGGAGACTACAAGGATCATGATATTGATTACAAAGACGATGACGATAAGATGG
CCCCAAAGAAGAAGCGGAAGGTCGGTATCCACGGAGTCCCAGCAGCCGACAAGAAGTACAGCATCGGCCT
GGACATCGGCACCAACTCTGTGGGCTGGGCCGTGATCACCGACGAGTACAAGGTGCCCAGCAAGAAATTC
AAGGTGCTGGGCAACACCGACCGGCACAGCATCAAGAAGAACCTGATCGGAGCCCTGCTGTTCGACAGCG
GCGAAACAGCCGAGGCCACCCGGCTGAAGAGAACCGCCAGAAGAAGATACACCAGACGGAAGAACCGGAT
CTGCTATCTGCAAGAGATCTTCAGCAACGAGATGGCCAAGGTGGACGACAGCTTCTTCCACAGACTGGAA
GAGTCCTTCCTGGTGGAAGAGGATAAGAAGCACGAGCGGCACCCCATCTTCGGCAACATCGTGGACGAGG
TGGCCTACCACGAGAAGTACCCCACCATCTACCACCTGAGAAAGAAACTGGTGGACAGCACCGACAAGGC
CGACCTGCGGCTGATCTATCTGGCCCTGGCCCACATGATCAAGTTCCGGGGCCACTTCCTGATCGAGGGC
GACCTGAACCCCGACAACAGCGACGTGGACAAGCTGTTCATCCAGCTGGTGCAGACCTACAACCAGCTGT
TCGAGGAAAACCCCATCAACGCCAGCGGCGTGGACGCCAAGGCCATCCTGTCTGCCAGACTGAGCAAGAG
CAGACGGCTGGAAAATCTGATCGCCCAGCTGCCCGGCGAGAAGAAGAATGGCCTGTTCGGAAACCTGATT
GCCCTGAGCCTGGGCCTGACCCCCAACTTCAAGAGCAACTTCGACCTGGCCGAGGATGCCAAACTGCAGC
TGAGCAAGGACACCTACGACGACGACCTGGACAACCTGCTGGCCCAGATCGGCGACCAGTACGCCGACCT
GTTTCTGGCCGCCAAGAACCTGTCCGACGCCATCCTGCTGAGCGACATCCTGAGAGTGAACACCGAGATC
ACCAAGGCCCCCCTGAGCGCCTCTATGATCAAGAGATACGACGAGCACCACCAGGACCTGACCCTGCTGA
AAGCTCTCGTGCGGCAGCAGCTGCCTGAGAAGTACAAAGAGATTTTCTTCGACCAGAGCAAGAACGGCTA
CGCCGGCTACATTGACGGCGGAGCCAGCCAGGAAGAGTTCTACAAGTTCATCAAGCCCATCCTGGAAAAG
ATGGACGGCACCGAGGAACTGCTCGTGAAGCTGAACAGAGAGGACCTGCTGCGGAAGCAGCGGACCTTCG
ACAACGGCAGCATCCCCCACCAGATCCACCTGGGAGAGCTGCACGCCATTCTGCGGCGGCAGGAAGATTT
TTACCCATTCCTGAAGGACAACCGGGAAAAGATCGAGAAGATCCTGACCTTCCGCATCCCCTACTACGTG
GGCCCTCTGGCCAGGGGAAACAGCAGATTCGCCTGGATGACCAGAAAGAGCGAGGAAACCATCACCCCCT
GGAACTTCGAGGAAGTGGTGGACAAGGGCGCTTCCGCCCAGAGCTTCATCGAGCGGATGACCAACTTCGA
TAAGAACCTGCCCAACGAGAAGGTGCTGCCCAAGCACAGCCTGCTGTACGAGTACTTCACCGTGTATAAC
GAGCTGACCAAAGTGAAATACGTGACCGAGGGAATGAGAAAGCCCGCCTTCCTGAGCGGCGAGCAGAAAA
AGGCCATCGTGGACCTGCTGTTCAAGACCAACCGGAAAGTGACCGTGAAGCAGCTGAAAGAGGACTACTT
CAAGAAAATCGAGTGCTTCGACTCCGTGGAAATCTCCGGCGTGGAAGATCGGTTCAACGCCTCCCTGGGC
ACATACCACGATCTGCTGAAAATTATCAAGGACAAGGACTTCCTGGACAATGAGGAAAACGAGGACATTC
TGGAAGATATCGTGCTGACCCTGACACTGTTTGAGGACAGAGAGATGATCGAGGAACGGCTGAAAACCTA
TGCCCACCTGTTCGACGACAAAGTGATGAAGCAGCTGAAGCGGCGGAGATACACCGGCTGGGGCAGGCTG
AGCCGGAAGCTGATCAACGGCATCCGGGACAAGCAGTCCGGCAAGACAATCCTGGATTTCCTGAAGTCCG
ACGGCTTCGCCAACAGAAACTTCATGCAGCTGATCCACGACGACAGCCTGACCTTTAAAGAGGACATCCA
GAAAGCCCAGGTGTCCGGCCAGGGCGATAGCCTGCACGAGCACATTGCCAATCTGGCCGGCAGCCCCGCC
ATTAAGAAGGGCATCCTGCAGACAGTGAAGGTGGTGGACGAGCTCGTGAAAGTGATGGGCCGGCACAAGC
CCGAGAACATCGTGATCGAAATGGCCAGAGAGAACCAGACCACCCAGAAGGGACAGAAGAACAGCCGCGA
GAGAATGAAGCGGATCGAAGAGGGCATCAAAGAGCTGGGCAGCCAGATCCTGAAAGAACACCCCGTGGAA
AACACCCAGCTGCAGAACGAGAAGCTGTACCTGTACTACCTGCAGAATGGGCGGGATATGTACGTGGACC
AGGAACTGGACATCAACCGGCTGTCCGACTACGATGTGGACCATATCGTGCCTCAGAGCTTTCTGAAGGA
CGACTCCATCGACAACAAGGTGCTGACCAGAAGCGACAAGAACCGGGGCAAGAGCGACAACGTGCCCTCC
GAAGAGGTCGTGAAGAAGATGAAGAACTACTGGCGGCAGCTGCTGAACGCCAAGCTGATTACCCAGAGAA
AGTTCGACAATCTGACCAAGGCCGAGAGAGGCGGCCTGAGCGAACTGGATAAGGCCGGCTTCATCAAGAG
ACAGCTGGTGGAAACCCGGCAGATCACAAAGCACGTGGCACAGATCCTGGACTCCCGGATGAACACTAAG
TACGACGAGAATGACAAGCTGATCCGGGAAGTGAAAGTGATCACCCTGAAGTCCAAGCTGGTGTCCGATT
TCCGGAAGGATTTCCAGTTTTACAAAGTGCGCGAGATCAACAACTACCACCACGCCCACGACGCCTACCT
GAACGCCGTCGTGGGAACCGCCCTGATCAAAAAGTACCCTAAGCTGGAAAGCGAGTTCGTGTACGGCGAC
TACAAGGTGTACGACGTGCGGAAGATGATCGCCAAGAGCGAGCAGGAAATCGGCAAGGCTACCGCCAAGT
ACTTCTTCTACAGCAACATCATGAACTTTTTCAAGACCGAGATTACCCTGGCCAACGGCGAGATCCGGAA
GCGGCCTCTGATCGAGACAAACGGCGAAACCGGGGAGATCGTGTGGGATAAGGGCCGGGATTTTGCCACC
GTGCGGAAAGTGCTGAGCATGCCCCAAGTGAATATCGTGAAAAAGACCGAGGTGCAGACAGGCGGCTTCA
GCAAAGAGTCTATCCTGCCCAAGAGGAACAGCGATAAGCTGATCGCCAGAAAGAAGGACTGGGACCCTAA
GAAGTACGGCGGCTTCGACAGCCCCACCGTGGCCTATTCTGTGCTGGTGGTGGCCAAAGTGGAAAAGGGC
AAGTCCAAGAAACTGAAGAGTGTGAAAGAGCTGCTGGGGATCACCATCATGGAAAGAAGCAGCTTCGAGA
AGAATCCCATCGACTTTCTGGAAGCCAAGGGCTACAAAGAAGTGAAAAAGGACCTGATCATCAAGCTGCC
TAAGTACTCCCTGTTCGAGCTGGAAAACGGCCGGAAGAGAATGCTGGCCTCTGCCGGCGAACTGCAGAAG
GGAAACGAACTGGCCCTGCCCTCCAAATATGTGAACTTCCTGTACCTGGCCAGCCACTATGAGAAGCTGA
AGGGCTCCCCCGAGGATAATGAGCAGAAACAGCTGTTTGTGGAACAGCACAAGCACTACCTGGACGAGAT
CATCGAGCAGATCAGCGAGTTCTCCAAGAGAGTGATCCTGGCCGACGCTAATCTGGACAAAGTGCTGTCC
GCCTACAACAAGCACCGGGATAAGCCCATCAGAGAGCAGGCCGAGAATATCATCCACCTGTTTACCCTGA
CCAATCTGGGAGCCCCTGCCGCCTTCAAGTACTTTGACACCACCATCGACCGGAAGAGGTACACCAGCAC
CAAAGAGGTGCTGGACGCCACCCTGATCCACCAGAGCATCACCGGCCTGTACGAGACACGGATCGACCTG
TCTCAGCTGGGAGGCGACAAAAGGCCGGCGGCCACGAAAAAGGCCGGCCAGGCAAAAAAGAAAAAGTAAG
AATTCCTAGAGCTCGCTGATCAGCCTCGACTGTGCCTTCTAGTTGCCAGCCATCTGTTGTTTGCCCCTCC
CCCGTGCCTTCCTTGACCCTGGAAGGTGCCACTCCCACTGTCCTTTCCTAATAAAATGAGGAAATTGCAT
CGCATTGTCTGAGTAGGTGTCATTCTATTCTGGGGGGTGGGGTGGGGCAGGACAGCAAGGGGGAGGATTG
GGAAGAGAATAGCAGGCATGCTGGGGAGCGGCCGCAGGAACCCCTAGTGATGGAGTTGGCCACTCCCTCT
CTGCGCGCTCGCTCGCTCACTGAGGCCGGGCGACCAAAGGTCGCCCGACGCCCGGGCTTTGCCCGGGCGG
CCTCAGTGAGCGAGCGAGCGCGCAGCTGCCTGCAGGGGCGCCTGATGCGGTATTTTCTCCTTACGCATCT
GTGCGGTATTTCACACCGCATA
[95 nt withheld, positions 5973-6067]
T
[46 nt withheld, positions 6069-6114]
C
[141 nt withheld, positions 6116-6256]
CCTTTGACGTTGGAGTCCACGTTCTTT
[37 nt withheld, positions 6284-6320]
ACTCTATCTCGGGCTATTCTTTTGATTTATAAGGGATTTTGCCGATTTCGGTCTATTGGTTAAAAAATGA
GCTGATTTAACAAAAATTTAACGCGAATTTTAACAAAATATTAACGTTTACAATTTTATGGTGCACTCTC
AGTACAATCTGCTCTGATGCCGCATAGTTAAGCCAGCCCCGACACCCGCCAACACCCGCTGACGCGCCCT
GACGGGCTTGTCTGCTCCCGGCATCCGCTTACAGACAAGCTGTGACCGTCTCCGGGAGCTGCATGTGTCA
GAGGTTTTCACCGTCATCACCGAAACGCGCGAGACGAAAGGGCCTCGTGATACGCCTATTTTTATAGGTT
AATGTCATGATAATAATGGTTTCTTAGACGTCAGGTGGCACTTTTCGGGGAAATGTGCGCGGAACCCCTA
TTTGTTTATTTTTCTAAATACATTCAAATATGTATCCGCTCATGAGACAATAACCCTGATAAATGCTTCA
ATAATATTGAAAAAGGAAGAGTATGAGTATTCAACATTTCCGTGTCGCCCTTATTCCCTTTTTTGCGGCA
TTTTGCCTTCCTGTTTTTGCTCACCCAGAAACGCTGGTGAAAGTAAAAGATGCTGAAGATCAGTTGGGTG
CACGAGTGGGTTACATCGAACTGGATCTCAACAGCGGTAAGATCCTTGAGAGTTTTCGCCCCGAAGAACG
TTTTCCAATGATGAGCACTTTTAAAGTTCTGCTATGTGGCGCGGTATTATCCCGTATTGACGCCGGGCAA
GAGCAACTCGGTCGCCGCATACACTATTCTCAGAATGACTTGGTTGAGTACTCACCAGTCACAGAAAAGC
ATCTTACGGATGGCATGACAGTAAGAGAATTATGCAGTGCTGCCATAACCATGAGTGATAACACTGCGGC
CAACTTACTTCTGACAACGATCGGAGGACCGAAGGAGCTAACCGCTTTTTTGCACAACATGGGGGATCAT
GTAACTCGCCTTGATCGTTGGGAACCGGAGCTGAATGAAGCCATACCAAACGACGAGCGTGACACCACGA
TGCCTGTAGCAATGGCAACAACGTTGCGCAAACTATTAACTGGCGAACTACTTACTCTAGCTTCCCGGCA
ACAATTAATAGACTGGATGGAGGCGGATAAAGTTGCAGGACCACTTCTGCGCTCGGCCCTTCCGGCTGGC
TGGTTTATTGCTGATAAATCTGGAGCCGGTGAGCGTGGAAGCCGCGGTATCATTGCAGCACTGGGGCCAG
ATGGTAAGCCCTCCCGTATCGTAGTTATCTACACGACGGGGAGTCAGGCAACTATGGATGAACGAAATAG
ACAGATCGCTGAGATAGGTGCCTCACTGATTAAGCATTGGTAACTGTCAGACCAAGTTTACTCATATATA
CTTTAGATTGATTTAAAACTTCATTTTTAATTTAAAAGGATCTAGGTGAAGATCCTTTTTGATAATCTCA
TGACCAAAATCCCTTAACGTGAGTTTTCGTTCCACTGAGCGTCAGACCCCGTAGAAAAGATCAAAGGATC
TTCTTGAGATCCTTTTTTTCTGCGCGTAATCTGCTGCTTGCAAACAAAAAAACCACCGCTACCAGCGGTG
GTTTGTTTGCCGGATCAAGAGCTACCAACTCTTTTTCCGAAGGTAACTGGCTTCAGCAGAGCGCAGATAC
CAAATACTGTTCTTCTAGTGTAGCCGTAGTTAGGCCACCACTTCAAGAACTCTGTAGCACCGCCTACATA
CCTCGCTCTGCTAATCCTGTTACCAGTGGCTGCTGCCAGTGGCGATAAGTCGTGTCTTACCGGGTTGGAC
TCAAGACGATAGTTACCGGATAAGGCGCAGCGGTCGGGCTGAACGGGGGGTTCGTGCACACAGCCCAGCT
TGGAGCGAACGACCTACACCGAACTGAGATACCTACAGCGTGAGCTATGAGAAAGCGCCACGCTTCCCGA
AGGGAGAAAGGCGGACAGGTATCCGGTAAGCGGCAGGGTCGGAACAGGAGAGCGCACGAGGGAGCTTCCA
GGGGGAAACGCCTGGTATCTTTATAGTCCTGTCGGGTTTCGCCACCTCTGACTTGAGCGTCGATTTTTGT
GATGCTCGTCAGGGGGGCGGAGCCTATGGAAAAACGCCAGCAACGCGGCCTTTTTACGGTTCCTGGCCTT
TTGCTGGCCTTTTGCTCA
Features (pLannotate 1.2.2; 18 found; start..end, strand, type, name):
      6..246     +  promoter       U6 promoter: RNA polymerase III promoter for human U6 snRNA
    276..351     +  misc_RNA       gRNA scaffold: guide RNA scaffold for the Streptococcus pyogenes CRISPR/Cas9 system
    358..401     +  misc_RNA       gRNA scaffold (fragment): guide RNA scaffold for the Streptococcus pyogenes CRISPR/Cas9 system
    448..733     +  enhancer       CMV enhancer: human cytomegalovirus immediate early enhancer; contains an 18-bp deletion relative to the standard CMV enhancer
    735..1012    +  promoter       chicken β-actin promoter: No description available
   1013..1240    +  intron         hybrid intron: hybrid between chicken β-actin (CBA) and minute virus of mice (MMV) introns (Gray et al., 2011)
   1378..2979    +  CDS            Cas9(N): N-terminal portion of Streptococcus pyogenes Cas9 (Zetsche et al., 2015)
   2980..5478    +  CDS            Cas9(C): C-terminal portion of Streptococcus pyogenes Cas9 (Zetsche et al., 2015)
   5479..5526    +  CDS            nucleoplasmin NLS: bipartite nuclear localization signal from nucleoplasmin
   5560..5671    +  polyA_signal   bGH poly(A) signal: bovine growth hormone polyadenylation signal
   5776..5916    +  repeat_region  AAV2 ITR: inverted terminal repeat of adeno-associated virus serotype 2 inverted
   5921..5972    -  misc_feature   bom (fragment): basis of mobility region from pBR322
   5991..6446    +  rep_origin     f1 ori (sequence partly withheld): f1 bacteriophage origin of replication; arrow indicates direction of (+) strand synthesis
   6447..6496    -  misc_feature   bom (fragment): basis of mobility region from pBR322
   6598..6633    -  CDS            rop (fragment): Rop protein, which maintains plasmids at low copy number; rop
   6728..6832    +  promoter       AmpR promoter: bla
   6833..7693    +  CDS            AmpR: β-lactamase; bla; confers resistance to ampicillin, carbenicillin, and related antibiotics
   7864..8452    +  rep_origin     ori: high-copy-number ColE1/pMB1/pBR322/pUC origin of replication
