[The description below was written by a language model from this plasmid's Addgene catalogue record and pLannotate feature annotations shown in this document.]
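Description:
SHLD2 N-terminal sgRNA is a pX330-based mammalian expression plasmid that delivers both components of the Streptococcus pyogenes CRISPR/Cas9 system from a single vector, programmed to cut at the human SHLD2 locus. A 20-nucleotide guide was cloned through the BbsI sites of the backbone, between the human U6 RNA polymerase III promoter and the S. pyogenes gRNA scaffold, so that a complete single guide RNA is transcribed in transfected cells. A second, partial scaffold annotation follows the first. The sequenced record is about 8.5 kb, consistent with a short guide inserted into the 8,484 bp backbone.

The Cas9 cassette lies downstream of the sgRNA unit. The catalogue lists the promoter as CMV, but the feature table shows a hybrid arrangement of CMV enhancer, chicken β-actin promoter and a chicken β-actin/minute virus of mice hybrid intron. This drives the Cas9 coding sequence, which is annotated as contiguous N- and C-terminal portions forming one open reading frame. The coding sequence ends in a bipartite nucleoplasmin nuclear localization signal and is followed by a bovine growth hormone polyadenylation signal. A single AAV2 ITR annotation follows the cassette. With only one ITR, the plasmid does not form a packageable AAV genome.

In bacteria the plasmid is maintained at high copy from a ColE1/pUC-type origin and selected with ampicillin through β-lactamase. An f1 phage origin is also present. No mammalian selection marker or reporter is annotated.

The name indicates that the guide targets the region encoding the N-terminus of SHLD2. The associated work analysed DNA damage response factors, but the record does not describe a donor template or the intended edit.
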