Addgene plasmid #207098: SHLD2 N-terminal sgRNA
Purpose: pX330 based plasmid for expression of Cas9 and the TTTTTATCAGAAATCATGAG sgRNA to target the SHLD2 locus.
Depositing lab: Jens Schmidt. Depositing organization: Michigan State University. Publication: Systematic analysis of the molecular and biophysical properties of key DNA damage response factors. Heyza JR, Mikhova M, Bahl A, Broadbent DG, Schmidt JC. Elife. 2023 Jun 21;12:e87086. doi: 10.7554/eLife.87086. PubMed 37341699.
Backbone
  Vector backbone: pX330 Addgene #42230
  Backbone size w/o insert (bp): 8484
  Vector type: Mammalian Expression
Growth in bacteria
  Bacterial resistance: Ampicillin, 100 μg/mL
  Growth temperature: 37°C
  Growth strain: DH5alpha
  Copy number: High Copy
Gene/Insert
  Gene/Insert name: TTTTTATCAGAAATCATGAG
  Species: H. sapiens (human)
  Promoter: CMV and U6
  Cloning method: Restriction Enzyme; 5′ cloning site BbsI (unknown if destroyed); 3′ cloning site BbsI (unknown if destroyed)
  Sequencing primers: 5′ U6 forward
Terms and licenses: Academic/Nonprofit Terms; Industry Terms: Not Available to Industry
How to cite: SHLD2 N-terminal sgRNA was a gift from Jens Schmidt (Addgene plasmid # 207098 ; http://n2t.net/addgene:207098 ; RRID:Addgene_207098)
